>Addgene plasmid #176007 | Cavin4-mCherry | addgene full sequence | sequence record 346603 | Addgene NGS Result
CCATTCGCCATTCAGGCTGCGCAACTGTTGGGAAGGGCGATCGGTGCGGGCCTCTTCGCTATTACGCCAG
TCGACCGCCAATTCAATATGGCGTATATGGACTCATGCCAATTCAATATGGTGGATCTGGACCTGTGCCA
ATTCAATATGGCGTATATGGACTCGTGCCAATTCAATATGGTGGATCTGGACCCCAGCCAATTCAATATG
GCGGACTTGGCACCATGCCAATTCAATATGGCGGACCTGGCACTGTGCCAACTGGGGAGGGGTCTACTTG
GCACGGTGCCAAGTTTGAGGAGGGGTCTTGGCCCTGTGCCAAGTCCGCCATATTGAATTGGCATGGTGCC
AATAATGGCGGCCATATTGGCTATATGCCAGGATCAATATATAGGCAATATCCAATATGGCCCTATGCCA
ATATGGCTATTGGCCAGGTTCAATACTATGTATTGGCCCTATGCCATATAGTATTCCATATATGGGTTTT
CCTATTGACGTAGATAGCCCCTCCCAATGGGCGGTCCCATATACCATATATGGGGCTTCCTAATACCGCC
CATAGCCACTCCCCCATTGACGTCAATGGTCTCTATATATGGTCTTTCCTATTGACGTCATATGGGCGGT
CCTATTGACGTATATGGCGCCTCCCCCATTGACGTCAATTACGGTAAATGGCCCGCCTGGCTCAATGCCC
ATTGACGTCAATAGGACCACCCACCATTGACGTCAATGGGATGGCTCATTGCCCATTCATATCCGTTCTC
ACGCCCCCTATTGACGTCAATGACGGTAAATGGCCCACTTGGCAGTACATCAATATCTATTAATAGTAAC
TTGGCAAGTACATTACTATTGGAAGTACGCCAGGGTACATTGGCAGTACTCCCATTGACGTCAATGGCGG
TAAATGGCCCGCGATGGCTGCCAAGTACATCCCCATTGACGTCAATGGGGAGGGGCAATGACGCAAATGG
GCGTTCCATTGACGTAAATGGGCGGTAGGCGTGCCTAATGGGAGGTCTATATAAGCAATGCTCGTTTAGG
GAACCGCCATTCTGCCTGGGGACGTCGGAGCAAGCTTGATTTAGGTGACACTATAGAATACAAGCTACTT
GTTCTTTTTGCAGGATCCCATCGATTCGAATTCAAGGATCAACAAGTTTGTACAAAAAAGCAGGCTGCCA
CCATGGAACACAACGGATCAGCTTCAAATGCTGGTAAAATCCACCAGAATCGGTTGTCAAGTGTGACGGA
AGATGAAGACCAAGACGCAGCCCTCACCATTGTGACCGTGCTGGACAGAGTGGCCAGTGTCGTGGACAGT
GTGCAGGCAAGCCAGAAGAGAATTGAGGAGAGACACAGAGAAATGGGTAACGCGATAAAGTCTGTCCAAA
TAGACCTGCTGAAGCTCTCACAGTCACACAGCAATACGGGCTACGTTGTCAACAAGCTGTTTGAGAAGAC
CCGGAAAGTCAGCGCTCACATTAAGGATGTCAAGGCCCGGGTAGAGAAGCAACAGGTTCGTGTAACCAAA
GTCGAAACCAAGCAAGAAGAAATAATGAAGAAAAACAAATTCCGAGTGGTAATCTTCCAGGAGGACATTC
CCTGCCCCGCATCCCTGTCTGTTGTTAAAGACAGAAGCCTGCCCGAGAACCAGGAGGAGGCCGAAGAAGT
CTTCGATCCCCCAATAGAGCTCTCCTCGGATGAGGAGTATTATGTTGAAGAAAGCAGATCTGCCAGGCTT
AGGAAGTCAGGCAAAGAGCACATTGACCACATCAAGAAAGCCTTTTCCAGAGAAAACATGCAGAAGACAC
GGCAGACTCTTGACAAGAAAGTGAGTGGGATTAGAACTAGGATAGTCACTCCTGAGAGGAGAGAGAGGCT
GAGGCAGTCGGGAGAGAGGCTGAGGCAGTCAGGAGAGAGGCTGAGGCAGTCGGGGGAAAGATTTAAGAAA
TCGATTTCCAGTGCCGCTCCCTCAAAGGAAGCTTTTAAGATTCGGAGCCTTAGGAAAGCGAAGGATCCCA
AGGCCGAGGGCCAGGAGGTAGACAGAGGGATGGGCGTGGACATCATCTCAGGTAGCCTGGCTCTGGGGCC
CATCCATGAGTTCCACTCTGATGAGTTCAGTGAAACAGAAAAGGAGGTGACCAAAGGAGGGTACAGTCCC
CAAGAAGGAGGGGACCCCCCAACGCCTGAGCCTTTGAAGGTGACTTTTAAACCCCAGGTGAGGGTAGAGG
ATGACGAGTCACTCCTGTTGGAGCTAAAGCAGTCCTCATACCCAGCTTTCTTGTACAAAGTGGCTGTGAG
CAAGGGCGAGGAGGACAACATGGCCATCATCAAGGAGTTCATGCGCTTCAAGGTGCACATGGAGGGCTCC
GTGAACGGCCACGAGTTCGAGATCGAGGGCGAGGGCGAGGGCCGCCCCTACGAGGGCACCCAGACCGCCA
AGCTGAAGGTGACCAAGGGCGGCCCCCTGCCCTTCGCCTGGGACATCCTGTCCCCTCAGTTCATGTACGG
CTCCAAGGCCTACGTGAAGCACCCCGCCGACATCCCCGACTACTTGAAGCTGTCCTTCCCCGAGGGCTTC
AAGTGGGAGCGCGTGATGAACTTCGAGGACGGCGGCGTGGTGACCGTGACCCAGGACTCCTCCCTGCAGG
ACGGCGAGTTCATCTACAAGGTGAAGCTGCGCGGCACCAACTTCCCCTCCGACGGCCCCGTAATGCAGAA
GAAGACCATGGGCTGGGAGGCCTCCTCCGAGCGGATGTACCCCGAGGACGGCGCCCTGAAGGGCGAGATC
AAGCAGAGGCTGAAGCTGAAGGACGGCGGCCACTACGACGCCGAGGTCAAGACCACCTACAAGGCCAAGA
AGCCCGTGCAGCTGCCCGGCGCCTACAACGTCAACATCAAGCTGGACATCACCTCCCACAACGAGGACTA
CACCATCGTGGAACAGTACGAGCGCGCCGAGGGCCGCCACTCCACCGGCGGCATGGACGAGCTGTACAAG
TAACCAACTTTATTATACATAGTTGCACTCGAGCCTCTAGAACTATAGTGAGTCGTATTACGTAGATCCA
GACATGATAAGATACATTGATGAGTTTGGACAAACCACAACTAGAATGCAGTGAAAAAAATGCTTTATTT
GTGAAATTTGTGATGCTATTGCTTTATTTGTAACCATTATAAGCTGCAATAAACAAGTTAACAACAACAA
TTGCATTCATTTTATGTTTCAGGTTCAGGGGGAGGTGTGGGAGGTTTTTTAATTCGCGGCCGCGGCGCCA
ATGCATTGGGCCCGGTACCCAGCTTTTGTTCCCTTTAGTGAGGGTTAATTGCGCGCTTGGCGTAATCATG
GTCATAGCTGTTTCCTGTGTGAAATTGTTATCCGCTCACAATTCCACACAACATACGAGCCGGGAGCATA
AAGTGTAAAGCCTGGGGTGCCTAATGAGTGAGCTAACTCACATTAATTGCGTTGCGCTCACTGCCCGCTT
TCCAGTCGGGAAACCTGTCGTGCCAGCTGCATTAATGAATCGGCCAACGCGCGGGGAGAGGCGGTTTGCG
TATTGGGCGCTCTTCCGCTTCCTCGCTCACTGACTCGCTGCGCTCGGTCGTTCGGCTGCGGCGAGCGGTA
TCAGCTCACTCAAAGGCGGTAATACGGTTATCCACAGAATCAGGGGATAACGCAGGAAAGAACATGTGAG
CAAAAGGCCAGCAAAAGGCCAGGAACCGTAAAAAGGCCGCGTTGCTGGCGTTTTTCCATAGGCTCCGCCC
CCCTGACGAGCATCACAAAAATCGACGCTCAAGTCAGAGGTGGCGAAACCCGACAGGACTATAAAGATAC
CAGGCGTTTCCCCCTGGAAGCTCCCTCGTGCGCTCTCCTGTTCCGACCCTGCCGCTTACCGGATACCTGT
CCGCCTTTCTCCCTTCGGGAAGCGTGGCGCTTTCTCATAGCTCACGCTGTAGGTATCTCAGTTCGGTGTA
GGTCGTTCGCTCCAAGCTGGGCTGTGTGCACGAACCCCCCGTTCAGCCCGACCGCTGCGCCTTATCCGGT
AACTATCGTCTTGAGTCCAACCCGGTAAGACACGACTTATCGCCACTGGCAGCAGCCACTGGTAACAGGA
TTAGCAGAGCGAGGTATGTAGGCGGTGCTACAGAGTTCTTGAAGTGGTGGCCTAACTACGGCTACACTAG
AAGAACAGTATTTGGTATCTGCGCTCTGCTGAAGCCAGTTACCTTCGGAAAAAGAGTTGGTAGCTCTTGA
TCCGGCAAACAAACCACCGCTGGTAGCGGTGGTTTTTTTGTTTGCAAGCAGCAGATTACGCGCAGAAAAA
AAGGATCTCAAGAAGATCCTTTGATCTTTTCTACGGGGTCTGACGCTCAGTGGAACGAAAACTCACGTTA
AGGGATTTTGGTCATGAGATTATCAAAAAGGATCTTCACCTAGATCCTTTTAAATTAAAAATGAAGTTTT
AAATCAATCTAAAGTATATATGAGTAAACTTGGTCTGACAGTTACCAATGCTTAATCAGTGAGGCACCTA
TCTCAGCGATCTGTCTATTTCGTTCATCCATAGTTGCCTGACTCCCCGTCGTGTAGATAACTACGATACG
GGAGGGCTTACCATCTGGCCCCAGTGCTGCAATGATACCGCGAGACCCACGCTCACCGGCTCCAGATTTA
TCAGCAATAAACCAGCCAGCCGGAAGGGCCGAGCGCAGAAGTGGTCCTGCAACTTTATCCGCCTCCATCC
AGTCTATTAATTGTTGCCGGGAAGCTAGAGTAAGTAGTTCGCCAGTTAATAGTTTGCGCAACGTTGTTGC
CATTGCTACAGGCATCGTGGTGTCACGCTCGTCGTTTGGTATGGCTTCATTCAGCTCCGGTTCCCAACGA
TCAAGGCGAGTTACATGATCCCCCATGTTGTGCAAAAAAGCGGTTAGCTCCTTCGGTCCTCCGATCGTTG
TCAGAAGTAAGTTGGCCGCAGTGTTATCACTCATGGTTATGGCAGCACTGCATAATTCTCTTACTGTCAT
GCCATCCGTAAGATGCTTTTCTGTGACTGGTGAGTACTCAACCAAGTCATTCTGAGAATAGTGTATGCGG
CGACCGAGTTGCTCTTGCCCGGCGTCAATACGGGATAATACCGCGCCACATAGCAGAACTTTAAAAGTGC
TCATCATTGGAAAACGTTCTTCGGGGCGAAAACTCTCAAGGATCTTACCGCTGTTGAGATCCAGTTCGAT
GTAACCCACTCGTGCACCCAACTGATCTTCAGCATCTTTTACTTTCACCAGCGTTTCTGGGTGAGCAAAA
ACAGGAAGGCAAAATGCCGCAAAAAAGGGAATAAGGGCGACACGGAAATGTTGAATACTCATACTCTTCC
TTTTTCAATATTATTGAAGCATTTATCAGGGTTATTGTCTCATGAGCGGATACATATTTGAATGTATTTA
GAAAAATAAACAAATAGGGGTTCCGCGCACATTTCCCCGAAAAGTGCCACCTAAATTGTAAGCGTTAATA
TTTTGTTAAAATTCGCGTTAAATTTTTGTTAAATCAGCTCATTTTTTAACCAATAGGCCGAAATCGGCAA
AATCCCTTATAAATCAAAAGAATAGACCGAGATAGGGT
[37 nt withheld, positions 5639-5675]
AAAGAACGTGGACTCCAACGTCAAAGG
[49 nt withheld, positions 5703-5751]
T
[91 nt withheld, positions 5753-5843]
G
[124 nt withheld, positions 5845-5968]
C
Features (pLannotate 1.2.2; 19 found; start..end, strand, type, name):
      4..70      -  CDS            lacZα (fragment): LacZα fragment of β-galactosidase; lacZ fragment
     77..1054    +  promoter       CMV IE94 promoter: enhancer/promoter region of simian cytomegalovirus major immediate early transcription unit IE94
   1089..1107    +  promoter       SP6 promoter: promoter for bacteriophage SP6 RNA polymerase
   1162..1186    +  protein_bind   attB1: mutant version of attB; recombination site for the Gateway® BP reaction BP Clonase™
   1193..2278    +  CDS            Cavin4: CAVN4_MOUSE - Also known as Murc. Experimental evidence at protein level: Swiss-Prot protein existence level 1. Modulates the morphology of formed caveolae in cardiomyocytes, but is not required for caveolar formation. Facilitates the recruitment of MAPK1/3 to caveolae within cardiomyocytes and regulates alpha-1 adrenergic receptor-induced hypertrophic responses in cardiomyocytes through MAPK1/3 activation (PubMed:24567387). Contributes to proper membrane localization and stabilization of caveolin-3 (CAV3) in cardiomyocytes (PubMed:26497963). Induces RHOA activation and activates NPPA transcri
   2283..2303    -  protein_bind   attB2: mutant version of attB; core recombination site for the Gateway® BP reaction BP Clonase™
   2306..3010    +  CDS            mCherry: mCherry is a basic (constitutively fluorescent) red fluorescent protein published in 2004, derived from Discosoma sp.. It is reported to be a very rapidly-maturing monomer with low acid sensitivity.
   3015..3035    -  protein_bind   attB3: mutant version of attB; core recombination site for the Gateway® BP reaction BP Clonase™
   3053..3070    -  promoter       T7 promoter (fragment): promoter for bacteriophage T7 RNA polymerase
   3075..3209    -  polyA_signal   SV40 poly(A) signal: SV40 polyadenylation signal
   3322..3340    -  promoter       T3 promoter: promoter for bacteriophage T3 RNA polymerase
   3385..3401    -  protein_bind   lac operator: The lac repressor binds to the lac operator to inhibit transcription in E. coli. This inhibition can be relieved by adding lactose or isopropyl-β-D-thiogalactopyranoside (IPTG). lac repressor encoded by lacI
   3409..3439    -  promoter       lac promoter: promoter for the E. coli lac operon
   3454..3475    -  protein_bind   CAP binding site: CAP binding activates transcription in the presence of cAMP. E. coli catabolite activator protein
   3488..3580    -  CDS            lacI (fragment): lac repressor; lacI; The lac repressor binds to the lac operator to inhibit transcription in E. coli. This inhibition can be relieved by adding lactose or isopropyl-β-D-thiogalactopyranoside (IPTG).
   3763..4351    -  rep_origin     ori: high-copy-number ColE1/pMB1/pBR322/pUC origin of replication
   4522..5382    -  CDS            AmpR: β-lactamase; bla; confers resistance to ampicillin, carbenicillin, and related antibiotics
   5383..5487    -  promoter       AmpR promoter: bla
   5540..5968    -  rep_origin     f1 ori (sequence partly withheld): f1 bacteriophage origin of replication; arrow indicates direction of (+) strand synthesis
