[The description below was written by a language model from this plasmid's Addgene catalogue record and pLannotate feature annotations shown in this document.]
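Description:
Cavin4-mCherry is a mammalian expression plasmid of about 6 kb built on the pCSDEST2 Gateway destination backbone, a CS2-type vector. It is maintained in E. coli as a high-copy plasmid through a ColE1/pUC-type origin and selected with ampicillin via the β-lactamase gene and its own promoter. An f1 phage origin is also present, along with remnants of the lac region (lacZα and lacI fragments, lac promoter and operator, CAP site) that are cloning-vector leftovers with no role in the payload.

The expression cassette is driven by the simian cytomegalovirus IE94 enhancer/promoter, a strong constitutive promoter, followed by an SP6 phage promoter that could in principle allow in vitro transcription of sense RNA. Downstream lies the mouse Cavin4 (also called Murc) coding sequence, flanked by attB1 and attB2 sites, then mCherry between attB2 and attB3, and finally an SV40 polyadenylation signal. This arrangement of three att sites indicates assembly by multisite Gateway recombination, with the short attB2 scar acting as the linker that joins Cavin4 to the C-terminal monomeric red fluorescent protein. T7 (partial) and T3 promoters sit on the opposite strand beyond the cassette.

Cavin4 is a muscle-associated caveolar protein, annotated as influencing caveolar morphology and caveolin-3 stabilisation in cardiomyocytes. The plasmid expresses a red fluorescent fusion in transfected mammalian cells, which would allow its localisation to be visualised. It was deposited in connection with a study of the interaction between Cavin4 and Bin1 in T-tubule formation and stability in developing skeletal muscle.
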