Addgene plasmid #176007: Cavin4-mCherry
Purpose: Mammalian expression of Mouse Cavin4-mCherry. Parton lab clone JSG
Depositing lab: Rob Parton. Depositing organization: University of Queensland, Institute for Molecular Bioscience. Publication: Cavin4 interacts with Bin1 to promote T-tubule formation and stability in developing skeletal muscle. Lo HP, Lim YW, Xiong Z, Martel N, Ferguson C, Ariotti N, Giacomotto J, Rae J, Floetenmeyer M, Moradi SV, Gao Y, Tillu VA, Xia D, Wang H, Rahnama S, Nixon SJ, Bastiani M, Day RD, Smith KA, Palpant NJ, Johnston WA, Alexandrov K, Collins BM, Hall TE, Parton RG. J Cell Biol. 2021 Dec 6;220(12). pii: 212693. doi: 10.1083/jcb.201905065. Epub 2021 Oct 11. PubMed 34633413.
Backbone
  Vector backbone: pCSDEST2 (Addgene 22424)
  Vector type: Mammalian Expression
Growth in bacteria
  Bacterial resistance: Ampicillin, 100 μg/mL
  Growth temperature: 37°C
  Growth strain: DH5alpha
  Copy number: High Copy
Gene/Insert
  Gene/Insert name: Cavin4
  Species: M. musculus (mouse)
  Entrez Gene: Cavin4 (a.k.a. 2310039E09Rik, Mur, Murc)
  Tag / fusion protein: mCherry (C terminal on insert)
Terms and licenses: Academic/Nonprofit Terms; Industry Terms: Not Available to Industry
How to cite: Cavin4-mCherry was a gift from Rob Parton (Addgene plasmid # 176007 ; http://n2t.net/addgene:176007 ; RRID:Addgene_176007)
